>Addgene plasmid #68265 | pCAG-GW-V5-Hygro | addgene partial sequence | sequence record 122988 | IRES-F 5'-TGGCTCTCCTCAAGCGTATT-3'
GATGCCCAGAAGGTACCCCATTGTATGGGATCTGATCTGGGGCCTCGGTGCACATGCTTTACATGTGTTT
AGTCGAGGTTAAAAAAACGTCTAGGCCCCCCGAACCACGGGGACGTGGTTTTCCTTTGAAAAACACGATG
ATAATATGGCCACAACCATGAAAAAGCCTGAACTCACCGCGACGTCTGTCGAGAAGTTTCTGATCGAAAA
GTTCGACAGCGTCTCCGACCTGATGCAGCTCTCGGAGGGCGAAGAATCTCGTGCTTTCAGCTTCGATGTA
GGAGGGCGTGGATATGTCCTGCGGGTAAATAGCTGCGCCGATGGTTTCTACAAAGATCGTTATGTTCATC
GGCACTTTGCATCGGCCGCGCTCCCGATTCCGGAAGTGCTTGACATTGGGGAATTCAGCGAGAGCCTGAC
CTATTGCATCTCCCGCCGTGCACAGGGTGTCACGTTGCAAGACCTGCCTGAAACCGAACTGCCCGCTGTT
CTGCAGCCGGTCGCGGAGGCCATGGATGCGATCGCTGCGGCCGATCTTAGCCAGACGAGCGGGTTCGGCC
CATTCGGACCGCAAGGAATCGGTCAATACACTACGTGGCGTGATTTCATATGCGCGATTGCTGATCCCCA
TGTGTATCACTGGCAAACTGTGATGGACGACACCGTCAGTGCGTCCGTCGCGCAGGCTCTCGATGAGCTG
ATGCTTTGGGCCGAGGACTGCCCCGAAGTCCGGCACCTCGTGCACGCGGATTTCGGCTCCAACAATGTCC
TGACGGACAATGGCCGCATAACAGCGGTCATTGACTGGAGCGAGGCGATGTTCGGGGATTCCCAATACGA
GGTCGCCAACATCTTCTTCTGGAGGCCGTGGTTGGCTTGTATGGAGCAGCAGACGCGCTACTTCGAGCGG
AGGCATCCGGAGCTTGCAGGATCGCCGCGGCTCCGGGCGTATATGCTCCGCATTGGTCTTGACCAACTCT
ATCAGAGCTTGGTTGACGGCAATTTCGATGATGCAGCTTGG
