>Addgene plasmid #68265 | pCAG-GW-V5-Hygro | addgene partial sequence | sequence record 122989 | ccdB-Fwd 5'-GCATGATGACCACCGATATG-3'
GTCTCCGTTATCGGGGAAGAAGTGGCTGATCTCAGCCACCGCGAAAATGACATCAAAAACGCCATTAACC
TGATGTTCTGGGGAATATAAATGTCAGGCTCCCTTATACACAGCCAGTCTGCAGGTCGACCATAGTGACT
GGATATGTTGTGTTTTACAGTATTATGTAGTCTGTTTTTTATGCAAAATCTAATTTAATATATTGATATT
TATATCATTTTACGTTTCTCGTTCAGCTTTCTTGTACAAAGTGGTTGATATCGGTAAGCCTATCCCTAAC
CCTCTCCTCGGTCTCGATTCTACGTAGTAATGAGCTCGATAAGCTTGATATCGAATTCCGCCCCCCCCCC
CTCTCCCT
