>Addgene plasmid #68265 | pCAG-GW-V5-Hygro | addgene partial sequence | sequence record 122990 | CAT-R 5'-GCAACTGACTGAAATGCCTC-3'
CCATTGGGATATATCAACGGTGGTATATCCAGTGATTTTTTTCTCCATTTTAGCTTCCTTAGCTCCTGAA
AATCTCGACGGATCCTAACTCAAAATCCACACATTATACGAGCCGGAAGCATAAAGTGTAAAGCCTGGGG
TGCCTAATGCGGCCGCCATAGTGACTGGATATGTTGTGTTTTACAGTATTATGTAGTCTGTTTTTTATGC
AAAATCTAATTTAATATATTGATATTTATATCATTTTACGTTTCTCGTTCAGCTTTTTTGTACAAACTTG
TGGAATTCTTTGCCAAAATGATGAGACAGCACAATAACCAGCACGTTGCCCAGGAGCTGTAGGAAAAAGA
AGAAGGCATGAACATGGTTAGCAGAGGCTCTAGAGCCGCCGGTCACACGCCAGAAGCCGAACCCCGCCCT
GCCCCGTCCCCCCCGAAGGCAGCCGTCCCCCCGCGGACAGCCCCGAGGCTGGAGAGGGAGAAGGGGACGG
CGGCGCGGCGACGCACGAAGGCCCTCCCCGCCCATTTCCTTCCTGCCGGCGCCGCACCGCTTCGCCCCGC
GCCCGCTAGAGGGGGTGCGGCGGCGCCTCCCAGATTTCGGCTCCGCACAGATTTGGGACAAAGGAAGTCC
CTGCGCCCTCTCGCACGATTACCATAAAAGGCAATGGCTGCGGCTCGCCGCGCCTCGACAGCCGCCGGCG
CTCCGGGGG
