[The description below was written by a language model from this plasmid's Addgene catalogue record.]
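Description:
pCAG-GW-V5-Hygro is an empty mammalian expression backbone configured as a Gateway destination vector for constitutive, selectable expression of proteins carrying a C-terminal V5 epitope tag. It is derived from a pCAGS-IRES-Hygro parent vector, with a recorded backbone size of about 8.6 kb. Expression is driven by the CAG promoter, a strong synthetic promoter combining the CMV early enhancer with chicken beta-actin promoter elements that is active in a wide range of mammalian cell types. An open reading frame is introduced by Gateway recombination, placing it downstream of CAG and in frame with the backbone-encoded V5 tag, so inserts would need to lack a stop codon for the tag to be read through.

Hygromycin resistance is the mammalian selectable marker. The parent vector's name suggests the hygromycin gene is linked to the expressed gene through an IRES, which would couple drug selection to transcription of the cargo, although no feature table is provided to confirm the exact arrangement. In bacteria the plasmid is selected with ampicillin and chloramphenicol and is maintained in a ccdB-tolerant strain. This fits an intact Gateway cassette, which typically carries a chloramphenicol resistance gene and the ccdB counterselection gene that are replaced on recombination with an entry clone. The origin of replication and copy number are not stated.

Repository sequencing found a Y64H substitution in the hygromycin resistance coding sequence, which is not thought to impair resistance. The vector suits the generation of stably selected cell populations expressing V5-tagged proteins for detection or immunoprecipitation.
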