Addgene plasmid #68265: pCAG-GW-V5-Hygro
Purpose: (Empty Backbone) Constitutive selectable expression of C-term V5 tagged proteins
Depositing lab: Mitchell Guttman. Depositing organization: California Institute of Technology. Publication: The Xist lncRNA interacts directly with SHARP to silence transcription through HDAC3. McHugh CA, Chen CK, Chow A, Surka CF, Tran C, McDonel P, Pandya-Jones A, Blanco M, Burghard C, Moradian A, Sweredoski MJ, Shishkin AA, Su J, Lander ES, Hess S, Plath K, Guttman M. Nature. 2015 May 14;521(7551):232-6. doi: 10.1038/nature14443. Epub 2015 Apr 27. PubMed 25915022.
Backbone
  Vector backbone: AGS644 pCAGS-IRES-Hygro
  Backbone manufacturer: Austin Smith, University of Cambridge
  Backbone size (bp): 8563
  Vector type: Mammalian Expression
  Promoter: CAG
  Selectable markers: Hygromycin
  Tag / fusion protein: V5 (C terminal on backbone)
Growth in bacteria
  Bacterial resistance: Chloramphenicol and Ampicillin, 25 & 100 μg/mL
  Growth temperature: 37°C
  Growth strain: ccdB Survival
  Copy number: Unknown
Gene/Insert
  Cloning method: Gateway Cloning
  Sequencing primers: 5′ pCAG-F
Terms and licenses: Academic/Nonprofit Terms; Industry Terms: Not Available to Industry
Depositor comments: Note: Addgene's quality control sequencing identified a Y64H amino acid residue substitution in the Hygromycin resistance cassette. This residue change is not thought to affect the plasmids function or ability to confer resistance to Hygromycin.
How to cite: pCAG-GW-V5-Hygro was a gift from Mitchell Guttman (Addgene plasmid # 68265 ; http://n2t.net/addgene:68265 ; RRID:Addgene_68265)
